>Addgene plasmid #112716 | pcDNA3-bio-myc-mCE 211-597 | addgene full sequence | sequence record 217168 | Addgene NGS Result
CGATGTACGGGCCAGATATACGCGTTGACATTGATTATTGACTAGTTATTAATAGTAATCAATTACGGGG
TCATTAGTTCATAGCCCATATATGGAGTTCCGCGTTACATAACTTACGGTAAATGGCCCGCCTGGCTGAC
CGCCCAACGACCCCCGCCCATTGACGTCAATAATGACGTATGTTCCCATAGTAACGCCAATAGGGACTTT
CCATTGACGTCAATGGGTGGAGTATTTACGGTAAACTGCCCACTTGGCAGTACATCAAGTGTATCATATG
CCAAGTACGCCCCCTATTGACGTCAATGACGGTAAATGGCCCGCCTGGCATTATGCCCAGTACATGACCT
TATGGGACTTTCCTACTTGGCAGTACATCTACGTATTAGTCATCGCTATTACCATGGTGATGCGGTTTTG
GCAGTACATCAATGGGCGTGGATAGCGGTTTGACTCACGGGGATTTCCAAGTCTCCACCCCATTGACGTC
AATGGGAGTTTGTTTTGGCACCAAAATCAACGGGACTTTCCAAAATGTCGTAACAACTCCGCCCCATTGA
CGCAAATGGGCGGTAGGCGTGTACGGTGGGAGGTCTATATAAGCAGAGCTCTCTGGCTAACTAGAGAACC
CACTGCTTACTGGCTTATCGAAATTAATACGACTCACTATAGGGAGACCCAAGCTTGGCACCATGGAGTT
AAAAACCGCCGCACTAGCTCAACATGACGAGGCTGCTGGAAAGGCCGGTGAAGGTGAAATCCCTGCCCCT
CTTGCTGGTACCGTTTCTAAGATACTGGTAAAAGAAGGTGACACTGTTAAAGCTGGTCAAACAGTTCTGG
TGCTGGAGGCTATGAAAATGGAGACAGAAATTAACGCTCCTACTGACGGAAAAGTTGAAAAGGTGTTAGT
TAAGGAAAGAGATGCTGTTCAAGGTGGTCAAGGTCTAATCAAGATCGGCGTTGGCACCATGGCATCAATG
CAGAAGCTGATCTCAGAGGAGGACCTGCTTATGGCCATGGAGGCCGAACCAGGGTCAAGTGCATCCTTTA
GTAAAAGGAGAAAAGAGCGGTTAAAACTGGGAGCTATTTTCTTGGAAGGCATAACTGTTAAAGGTGTAAC
TCAAGTAACAACTCAACCCAAGTTAGGAGAGGTGCAGCAGAAATGTCATCAGTTCTGTGGCTGGGAAGGG
TCTGGGTTCCCTGGAGCACAGCCTGTCTCCATGGACAAGCAAAATATTAGACTTTTAGAGCAGAAGCCTT
ATAAAGTAAGCTGGAAAGCAGACGGCACTCGTTACATGATGTTGATTGATGGCACAAATGAAGTTTTTAT
GATTGACAGAGATAATTCCGTTTTTCATGTTTCAAATCTGGAATTTCCATTTCGTAAAGATCTTCGCATG
CATTTATCAAATACTCTTTTGGATGGGGAAATGATCATTGACAAAGTAAATGGACAGGCCGTCCCAAGAT
ATTTGATCTATGACATAATTAAGTTCAATGCACAACCAGTTGGAGACTGTGATTTTAATATTCGTCTACA
GTGTATTGAACGTGAAATTATAAGTCCACGACATGAAAAAATGAAGACTGGACTCATTGACAAAACACAG
GAACCATTTAGTGTCAGACCTAAACAATTTTTTGACATCAATATTTCAAGAAAGCTTCTGGAAGGAAATT
TTGCCAAAGAAGTCAGCCATGAAATGGATGGACTTATTTTTCAGCCTATTGGAAAATACAAGCCTGGTCG
ATGTGATGACATTTTGAAATGGAAACCTCCCAGTCTAAACTCTGTGGATTTTCGACTTAAGATAACAAGA
ATGGGAGGAGAAGGGTTGCTTCCACAGAATGTTGGCCTTCTCTATGTTGGAGGTTATGAAAGACCCTTTG
CACAAATCAAGGTGACAAAAGAACTAAAACAGTATGACAACAAAATTATAGAATGCAAATTTGAGAACAA
TAGCTGGGTCTTCATGAGACAGAGGATAGACAAAAGTTTCCCAAATGCCTACAACACAGCCATGGCTGTG
TGCAATAGCATCTCGAACCCTGTCACCAAGGAGATGCTGTTTGAATTCATTGACAGATGTGCAGCAGCCG
CCCAGGGACAGAAGCGGAAGTATCCCCTGGACCCTGACACGGAGCTCATGCCGCCCCCACCGCCCAAAAG
ACTGCATCGGCCAACCTGAGGGCCCTATTCTATAGTGTCACCTAAATGCTAGAGCTCGCTGATCAGCCTC
GACTGTGCCTTCTAGTTGCCAGCCATCTGTTGTTTGCCCCTCCCCCGTGCCTTCCTTGACCCTGGAAGGT
GCCACTCCCACTGTCCTTTCCTAATAAAATGAGGAAATTGCATCGCATTGTCTGAGTAGGTGTCATTCTA
TTCTGGGGGGTGGGGTGGGGCAGGACAGCAAGGGGGAGGATTGGGAAGACAATAGCAGGCATGCTGGGGA
TGCGGTGGGCTCTATGGCTTCTGAGGCGGAAAGAACCAGCTGGGGCTCTAGGGGGTATCCCC
[124 nt withheld, positions 2513-2636]
C
[91 nt withheld, positions 2638-2728]
A
[49 nt withheld, positions 2730-2778]
CCTTTGACGTTGGAGTCCACGTTCTTT
[37 nt withheld, positions 2806-2842]
ACCCTATCTCGGTCTATTCTTTTGATTTATAAGGGATTTTGCCGATTTCGGCCTATTGGTTAAAAAATGA
GCTGATTTAACAAAAATTTAACGCGAATTAATTCTGTGGAATGTGTGTCAGTTAGGGTGTGGAAAGTCCC
CAGGCTCCCCAGCAGGCAGAAGTATGCAAAGCATGCATCTCAATTAGTCAGCAACCAGGTGTGGAAAGTC
CCCAGGCTCCCCAGCAGGCAGAAGTATGCAAAGCATGCATCTCAATTAGTCAGCAACCATAGTCCCGCCC
CTAACTCCGCCCATCCCGCCCCTAACTCCGCCCAGTTCCGCCCATTCTCCGCCCCATGGCTGACTAATTT
TTTTTATTTATGCAGAGGCCGAGGCCGCCTCTGCCTCTGAGCTATTCCAGAAGTAGTGAGGAGGCTTTTT
TGGAGGCCTAGGCTTTTGCAAAAAGCTCCCGGGAGCTTGTATATCCATTTTCGGATCTGATCAAGAGACA
GGATGAGGATCGTTTCGCATGATTGAACAAGATGGATTGCACGCAGGTTCTCCGGCCGCTTGGGTGGAGA
GGCTATTCGGCTATGACTGGGCACAACAGACAATCGGCTGCTCTGATGCCGCCGTGTTCCGGCTGTCAGC
GCAGGGGCGCCCGGTTCTTTTTGTCAAGACCGACCTGTCCGGTGCCCTGAATGAACTGCAGGACGAGGCA
GCGCGGCTATCGTGGCTGGCCACGACGGGCGTTCCTTGCGCAGCTGTGCTCGACGTTGTCACTGAAGCGG
GAAGGGACTGGCTGCTATTGGGCGAAGTGCCGGGGCAGGATCTCCTGTCATCTCACCTTGCTCCTGCCGA
GAAAGTATCCATCATGGCTGATGCAATGCGGCGGCTGCATACGCTTGATCCGGCTACCTGCCCATTCGAC
CACCAAGCGAAACATCGCATCGAGCGAGCACGTACTCGGATGGAAGCCGGTCTTGTCGATCAGGATGATC
TGGACGAAGAGCATCAGGGGCTCGCGCCAGCCGAACTGTTCGCCAGGCTCAAGGCGCGCATGCCCGACGG
CGAGGATCTCGTCGTGACCCATGGCGATGCCTGCTTGCCGAATATCATGGTGGAAAATGGCCGCTTTTCT
GGATTCATCGACTGTGGCCGGCTGGGTGTGGCGGACCGCTATCAGGACATAGCGTTGGCTACCCGTGATA
TTGCTGAAGAGCTTGGCGGCGAATGGGCTGACCGCTTCCTCGTGCTTTACGGTATCGCCGCTCCCGATTC
GCAGCGCATCGCCTTCTATCGCCTTCTTGACGAGTTCTTCTGAGCGGGACTCTGGGGTTCGAAATGACCG
ACCAAGCGACGCCCAACCTGCCATCACGAGATTTCGATTCCACCGCCGCCTTCTATGAAAGGTTGGGCTT
CGGAATCGTTTTCCGGGACGCCGGCTGGATGATCCTCCAGCGCGGGGATCTCATGCTGGAGTTCTTCGCC
CACCCCAACTTGTTTATTGCAGCTTATAATGGTTACAAATAAAGCAATAGCATCACAAATTTCACAAATA
AAGCATTTTTTTCACTGCATTCTAGTTGTGGTTTGTCCAAACTCATCAATGTATCTTATCATGTCTGTAT
ACCGTCGACCTCTAGCTAGAGCTTGGCGTAATCATGGTCATAGCTGTTTCCTGTGTGAAATTGTTATCCG
CTCACAATTCCACACAACATACGAGCCGGAAGCATAAAGTGTAAAGCCTGGGGTGCCTAATGAGTGAGCT
AACTCACATTAATTGCGTTGCGCTCACTGCCCGCTTTCCAGTCGGGAAACCTGTCGTGCCAGCTGCATTA
ATGAATCGGCCAACGCGCGGGGAGAGGCGGTTTGCGTATTGGGCGCTCTTCCGCTTCCTCGCTCACTGAC
TCGCTGCGCTCGGTCGTTCGGCTGCGGCGAGCGGTATCAGCTCACTCAAAGGCGGTAATACGGTTATCCA
CAGAATCAGGGGATAACGCAGGAAAGAACATGTGAGCAAAAGGCCAGCAAAAGGCCAGGAACCGTAAAAA
GGCCGCGTTGCTGGCGTTTTTCCATAGGCTCCGCCCCCCTGACGAGCATCACAAAAATCGACGCTCAAGT
CAGAGGTGGCGAAACCCGACAGGACTATAAAGATACCAGGCGTTTCCCCCTGGAAGCTCCCTCGTGCGCT
CTCCTGTTCCGACCCTGCCGCTTACCGGATACCTGTCCGCCTTTCTCCCTTCGGGAAGCGTGGCGCTTTC
TCATAGCTCACGCTGTAGGTATCTCAGTTCGGTGTAGGTCGTTCGCTCCAAGCTGGGCTGTGTGCACGAA
CCCCCCGTTCAGCCCGACCGCTGCGCCTTATCCGGTAACTATCGTCTTGAGTCCAACCCGGTAAGACACG
ACTTATCGCCACTGGCAGCAGCCACTGGTAACAGGATTAGCAGAGCGAGGTATGTAGGCGGTGCTACAGA
GTTCTTGAAGTGGTGGCCTAACTACGGCTACACTAGAAGAACAGTATTTGGTATCTGCGCTCTGCTGAAG
CCAGTTACCTTCGGAAAAAGAGTTGGTAGCTCTTGATCCGGCAAACAAACCACCGCTGGTAGCGGTGGTT
TTTTTGTTTGCAAGCAGCAGATTACGCGCAGAAAAAAAGGATCTCAAGAAGATCCTTTGATCTTTTCTAC
GGGGTCTGACGCTCAGTGGAACGAAAACTCACGTTAAGGGATTTTGGTCATGAGATTATCAAAAAGGATC
TTCACCTAGATCCTTTTAAATTAAAAATGAAGTTTTAAATCAATCTAAAGTATATATGAGTAAACTTGGT
CTGACAGTTACCAATGCTTAATCAGTGAGGCACCTATCTCAGCGATCTGTCTATTTCGTTCATCCATAGT
TGCCTGACTCCCCGTCGTGTAGATAACTACGATACGGGAGGGCTTACCATCTGGCCCCAGTGCTGCAATG
ATACCGCGAGACCCACCCTTGGAGGCTCCAGATTTATCAGCAATAAACCAGCCAGCCGGAAGGGCCGAGC
GCAGAAGTGGTCCTGCAACTTTATCCGCCTCCATCCAGTCTATTAATTGTTGCCGGGAAGCTAGAGTAAG
TAGTTCGCCAGTTAATAGTTTGCGCAACGTTGTTGCCATTGCTACAGGCATCGTGGTGTCACGCTCGTCG
TTTGGTATGGCTTCATTCAGCTCCGGTTCCCAACGATCAAGGCGAGTTACATGATCCCCCATGTTGTGCA
AAAAAGCGGTTAGCTCCTTCGGTCCTCCGATCGTTGTCAGAAGTAAGTTGGCCGCAGTGTTATCACTCAT
GGTTATGGCAGCACTGCATAATTCTCTTACTGTCATGCCATCCGTAAGATGCTTTTCTGTGACTGGTGAG
TACTCAACCAAGTCATTCTGAGAATAGTGTATGCGGCGACCGAGTTGCTCTTGCCCGGCGTCAATACGGG
ATAATACCGCGCCACATAGCAGAACTTTAAAAGTGCTCATCATTGGAAAACGTTCTTCGGGGCGAAAACT
CTCAAGGATCTTACCGCTGTTGAGATCCAGTTCGATGTAACCCACTCGTGCACCCAACTGATCTTCAGCA
TCTTTTACTTTCACCAGCGTTTCTGGGTGAGCAAAAACAGGAAGGCAAAATGCCGCAAAAAAGGGAATAA
GGGCGACACGGAAATGTTGAATACTCATACTCTTCCTTTTTCAATATTATTGAAGCATTTATCAGGGTTA
TTGTCTCATGAGCGGATACATATTTGAATGTATTTAGAAAAATAAACAAATAGGGGTTCCGCGCACATTT
CCCCGAAAAGTGCCACCTGACGTCGACGGATCGGGAGATCTCCCGATCCCCTATGGTGCACTCTCAGTAC
AATCTGCTCTGATGCCGCATAGTTAAGCCAGTATCTGCTCCCTGCTTGTGTGTTGGAGGTCGCTGAGTAG
TGCGCGAGCAAAATTTAAGCTACAACAAGGCAAGGCTTGACCGACAATTGCATGAAGAATCTGCTTAGGG
TTAGGCGTTTTGCGCTGCTTCG
Features (pLannotate 1.2.2; 22 found; start..end, strand, type, name):
     27..406     +  enhancer       CMV enhancer: human cytomegalovirus immediate early enhancer
    407..610     +  promoter       CMV promoter: human cytomegalovirus (CMV) immediate early promoter
    606..639     +  LTR            5' LTR (truncated) (fragment): truncated 5' long terminal repeat (LTR) from HIV-1
    655..673     +  promoter       T7 promoter: promoter for bacteriophage T7 RNA polymerase
    732..959     +  CDS            BCCP_PROFR (fragment): Experimental evidence at protein level: Swiss-Prot protein existence level 1. The biotinyl 1.3S subunit serves as a carboxyl carrier between the substrate-binding sites on the 12S and 5S subunits. From Propionibacterium freudenreichii subsp. shermanii.
   1020..2186    +  CDS            Rngtt (fragment): MCE1_MOUSE - Also known as Cap1a. Experimental evidence at protein level: Swiss-Prot protein existence level 1. Bifunctional mRNA-capping enzyme exhibiting RNA 5'- triphosphatase activity in the N-terminal part and mRNA guanylyltransferase activity in the C-terminal part. Catalyzes the first two steps of cap formation: by removing the gamma-phosphate from the 5'-triphosphate end of nascent mRNA to yield a diphosphate end, and by transferring the gmp moiety of GTP to the 5'-diphosphate terminus. From Mus musculus (Mouse).
   2199..2217    -  promoter       SP6 promoter: promoter for bacteriophage SP6 RNA polymerase
   2243..2467    +  polyA_signal   bGH poly(A) signal: bovine growth hormone polyadenylation signal
   2471..2492    +  promoter       SV40 promoter (fragment): SV40 enhancer and early promoter
   2513..2941    +  rep_origin     f1 ori (sequence partly withheld): f1 bacteriophage origin of replication; arrow indicates direction of (+) strand synthesis
   2955..3284    +  promoter       SV40 promoter: SV40 enhancer and early promoter
   3351..4142    +  CDS            neo: KKA2_KLEPN - Also known as kan, nptII. Experimental evidence at protein level: Swiss-Prot protein existence level 1. Resistance to kanamycin, neomycin, paromomycin, ribostamycin, butirosin and gentamicin B. From Klebsiella pneumoniae.
   4166..4324    +  CDS            ble (fragment): BLE_KLEPN - Experimental evidence at protein level: Swiss-Prot protein existence level 1. Binding protein with a strong affinity to the bleomycin family of antibiotics. Binds to CL990; an antimitotic-antibiotic compound. From Klebsiella pneumoniae.
   4319..4440    +  polyA_signal   SV40 poly(A) signal: SV40 polyadenylation signal
   4513..4529    -  protein_bind   lac operator: The lac repressor binds to the lac operator to inhibit transcription in E. coli. This inhibition can be relieved by adding lactose or isopropyl-β-D-thiogalactopyranoside (IPTG). lac repressor encoded by lacI
   4537..4567    -  promoter       lac promoter: promoter for the E. coli lac operon
   4582..4603    -  protein_bind   CAP binding site: CAP binding activates transcription in the presence of cAMP. E. coli catabolite activator protein
   4616..4708    -  CDS            lacI (fragment): lac repressor; lacI; The lac repressor binds to the lac operator to inhibit transcription in E. coli. This inhibition can be relieved by adding lactose or isopropyl-β-D-thiogalactopyranoside (IPTG).
   4891..5479    -  rep_origin     ori: high-copy-number ColE1/pMB1/pBR322/pUC origin of replication
   5650..6510    -  CDS            AmpR: β-lactamase; bla; confers resistance to ampicillin, carbenicillin, and related antibiotics
   6511..6615    -  promoter       AmpR promoter: bla
   6674..6726    -  misc_feature   bom (fragment): basis of mobility region from pBR322
