[The description below was written by a language model from this plasmid's Addgene catalogue record and pLannotate feature annotations shown in this document.]
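Description:
pcDNA3-bio-myc-mCE 211-597 is a mammalian expression plasmid built on the pcDNA3 backbone. It is propagated in E. coli through a high-copy ColE1/pUC-type origin with ampicillin selection (AmpR under its own bla promoter). An SV40 early promoter drives a neomycin phosphotransferase cassette with an SV40 poly(A) signal, which allows G418 selection of stably transfected mammalian cells. An f1 origin and short remnants of lac regulatory elements, a ble fragment and a pBR322 bom fragment are also annotated as backbone features. The catalogue lists a total size of 6,949 bp, whereas the sequenced record behind the feature table is 6,854 nt; the record does not explain the difference.

The payload is a truncated mouse Rngtt (mRNA capping enzyme, CE/mCE) open reading frame, cloned between HindIII and ApaI under the CMV immediate-early enhancer/promoter and terminated by the bovine growth hormone poly(A) signal. Residues 2–210, which make up the N-terminal RNA triphosphatase domain, are deleted, so the product consists of the C-terminal guanylyltransferase domain (residues 211–597). At its N terminus the protein carries a biotinylation signal peptide, annotated as a fragment of the Propionibacterium freudenreichii biotin carboxyl carrier subunit, followed by a myc epitope according to the catalogue, although the myc tag is not separately annotated in the feature table. The biotinylation signal lets the protein be biotinylated in cells and captured on streptavidin, and the myc tag supports immunodetection. Flanking T7 and SP6 promoters are standard pcDNA3 elements that also serve as sequencing primer sites. The associated publication concerns the interactome of the cytoplasmic capping enzyme, which suggests use as a domain-deletion construct for pull-down and interaction mapping.
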