Addgene plasmid #112716: pcDNA3-bio-myc-mCE 211-597
Purpose: Expresses N-terminally bio-myc-tagged mouse CE/Rngtt 211-597 in mammalian cells
Depositing lab: Daniel Schoenberg. Depositing organization: Ohio State University. Publication: RNA-binding proteins and heat-shock protein 90 are constituents of the cytoplasmic capping enzyme interactome. Trotman JB, Agana BA, Giltmier AJ, Wysocki VH, Schoenberg DR. J Biol Chem. 2018 Oct 26;293(43):16596-16607. doi: 10.1074/jbc.RA118.004973. Epub 2018 Aug 30. PubMed 30166341.
Backbone
  Vector backbone: pcDNA3
  Backbone manufacturer: Invitrogen
  Backbone size w/o insert (bp): 5446
  Total vector size (bp): 6949
  Vector type: Mammalian Expression
  Selectable markers: Neomycin (select with G418)
Growth in bacteria
  Bacterial resistance: Ampicillin, 100 μg/mL
  Growth temperature: 37°C
  Growth strain: DH5alpha
  Copy number: High Copy
Gene/Insert
  Gene/Insert name: Rngtt (alt names: CE, mCE; Capping enzyme; RNA guanylyltransferase and 5'-phosphatase)
  Species: M. musculus (mouse)
  Insert size (bp): 1503
  Mutation: deleted amino acids 2-210 (triphosphatase domain)
  Entrez Gene: Rngtt (a.k.a. AU020997, HCE, MCE1)
  Promoter: CMV
  Tag / fusion protein: biotinylation signal peptide (Tagwerker et al. 2006 Mol Cell Proteomics, 10.1074/mcp.M500368-MCP200) (N terminal on insert); myc tag (N terminal on insert)
  Cloning method: Restriction Enzyme; 5′ cloning site HindIII (not destroyed); 3′ cloning site ApaI (not destroyed)
  Sequencing primers: 5′ CMV-F (CGCAAATGGGCGGTAGGCGTG); 3′ SP6 promoter (ATTTAGGTGACACTATAG)
Resource information
  A portion of this plasmid was derived from a plasmid made by: Source of Rngtt sequence: pCR21-mCE, provided by Aaron Shatkin, Rutgers University.
Terms and licenses: Academic/Nonprofit Terms; Industry Terms: Not Available to Industry
Depositor comments: This plasmid encodes the guanylyltransferase domain of RNGTT.
How to cite: pcDNA3-bio-myc-mCE 211-597 was a gift from Daniel Schoenberg (Addgene plasmid # 112716 ; http://n2t.net/addgene:112716 ; RRID:Addgene_112716)
