>Addgene plasmid #112716 | pcDNA3-bio-myc-mCE 211-597 | depositor partial sequence | sequence record 212927 | Contains coding region
AGGGAGACCCAAGCTTGGCACCATGGAGTTAAAAACCGCCGCACTAGCTCAACATGACGAGGCTGCTGGA
AAGGCCGGTGAAGGTGAAATCCCTGCCCCTCTTGCTGGTACCGTTTCTAAGATACTGGTAAAAGAAGGTG
ACACTGTTAAAGCTGGTCAAACAGTTCTGGTGCTGGAGGCTATGAAAATGGAGACAGAAATTAACGCTCC
TACTGACGGAAAAGTTGAAAAGGTGTTAGTTAAGGAAAGAGATGCTGTTCAAGGTGGTCAAGGTCTAATC
AAGATCGGCGTTGGCACCATGGCATCAATGCAGAAGCTGATCTCAGAGGAGGACCTGCTTATGGCCATGG
AGGCCGAACCAGGGTCAAGTGCATCCTTTAGTAAAAGGAGAAAAGAGCGGTTAAAACTGGGAGCTATTTT
CTTGGAAGGCATAACTGTTAAAGGTGTAACTCAAGTAACAACTCAACCCAAGTTAGGAGAGGTGCAGCAG
AAATGTCATCAGTTCTGTGGCTGGGAAGGGTCTGGGTTCCCTGGAGCACAGCCTGTCTCCATGGACAAGC
AAAATATTAGACTTTTAGAGCAGAAGCCTTATAAAGTAAGCTGGAAAGCAGACGGCACTCGTTACATGAT
GTTGATTGATGGCACAAATGAAGTTTTTATGATTGACAGAGATAATTCCGTTTTTCATGTTTCAAATCTG
GAATTTCCATTTCGTAAAGATCTTCGCATGCATTTATCAAATACTCTTTTGGATGGGGAAATGATCATTG
ACAAAGTAAATGGACAGGCCGTCCCAAGATATTTGATCTATGACATAATTAAGTTCAATGCACAACCAGT
TGGAGACTGTGATTTTAATATTCGTCTACAGTGTATTGAACGTGAAATTATAAGTCCACGACATGAAAAA
ATGAAGACTGGACTCATTGACAAAACACAGGAACCATTTAGTGTCAGACCTAAACAATTTTTTGACATCA
ATATTTCAAGAAAGCTTCTGGAAGGAAATTTTGCCAAAGAAGTCAGCCATGAAATGGATGGACTTATTTT
TCAGCCTATTGGAAAATACAAGCCTGGTCGATGTGATGACATTTTGAAATGGAAACCTCCCAGTCTAAAC
TCTGTGGATTTTCGACTTAAGATAACAAGAATGGGAGGAGAAGGGTTGCTTCCACAGAATGTTGGCCTTC
TCTATGTTGGAGGTTATGAAAGACCCTTTGCACAAATCAAGGTGACAAAAGAACTAAAACAGTATGACAA
CAAAATTATAGAATGCAAATTTGAGAACAATAGCTGGGTCTTCATGAGACAGAGGATAGACAAAAGTTTC
CCAAATGCCTACAACACAGCCATGGCTGTGTGCAATAGCATCTCGAACCCTGTCACCAAGGAGATGCTGT
TTGAATTCATTGACAGATGTGCAGCAGCCGCCCAGGGACAGAAGCGGAAGTATCCCCTGGACCCTGACAC
GGAGCTCATGCCGCCCCCACCGCCCAAAAGACTGCATCGGCCAACCTGAGGGCCCTATTCTATAGTGTCA
CCTAAATGCTAGAGCTCGCTGATCAG
